Addgene plasmid #123794: MTK3b_013
Purpose: Encodes Flamindo2,a cAMP reporter, as a Type 3 part to be used in the MTK system
Depositing lab: Hana El-Samad. Depositing organization: University of California, San Francisco (UCSF). Publication: A Toolkit for Rapid Modular Construction of Biological Circuits in Mammalian Cells. Fonseca JP, Bonny AR, Kumar GR, Ng AH, Town J, Wu QC, Aslankoohi E, Chen SY, Dods G, Harrigan P, Osimiri LC, Kistler AL, El-Samad H. ACS Synth Biol. 2019 Nov 15;8(11):2593-2606. doi: 10.1021/acssynbio.9b00322. Epub 2019 Nov 5. PubMed 31686495.
Backbone
  Vector backbone: MTK0_027
  Vector type: Mammalian Expression
Growth in bacteria
  Bacterial resistance: Chloramphenicol, 25 μg/mL
  Growth temperature: 37°C
  Growth strain: DH5alpha
  Copy number: Unknown
Gene/Insert
  Gene/Insert name: Flamindo2
  Species: Synthetic
  Cloning method: Restriction Enzyme; 5′ cloning site BsmBI (destroyed during cloning); 3′ cloning site BsmBI (destroyed during cloning)
Terms and licenses: Academic/Nonprofit Terms; Industry Terms: Not Available to Industry
Depositor comments: Type 3b parts are used for coding sequences in the MTK. Coding sequence from doi: 10.1371/journal.pone.0100252 Please visit https://www.biorxiv.org/content/10.1101/506188v2 for BioRxiv preprint
How to cite: MTK3b_013 was a gift from Hana El-Samad (Addgene plasmid # 123794 ; http://n2t.net/addgene:123794 ; RRID:Addgene_123794)
