[The description below was written by a language model from this plasmid's Addgene catalogue record and pLannotate feature annotations shown in this document.]
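Description:
MTK3b_013 is a small (about 2.9 kb) part plasmid from the Mammalian Toolkit (MTK), a modular hierarchical cloning system for assembling genetic circuits for mammalian cells. It is built on the MTK0_027 part-entry backbone and, although catalogued as a mammalian expression vector, it carries no mammalian promoter or polyadenylation signal in the annotated features. It serves as a storage vector for a single coding-sequence module. Propagation in E. coli relies on a high-copy ColE1/pUC-type origin, and selection is by chloramphenicol through a cat gene driven by its native promoter and followed by a lambda t0 terminator. The insert was introduced through BsmBI sites that were destroyed during cloning, as is usual for Type IIS-based domestication of parts.

The payload is Flamindo2, a synthetic, genetically encoded cAMP reporter, formatted as a Type 3b part, the position used for coding sequences in the MTK. The feature table reflects the sensor's architecture: an N-terminal portion of a Venus-like yellow fluorescent protein, then a fragment of mouse Rapgef3 (Epac1) that supplies the cAMP-binding region, then a C-terminal GFP-family fragment. The automated annotation labels these flanking pieces as a BiFC Venus fragment and Sapphire, but they are best read as the two halves of one fluorescent protein split by the inserted cAMP-binding domain, so that cAMP binding alters fluorescence output. To be expressed, the part must be combined with promoter, terminator and other MTK parts in a transcriptional unit, after which it can be used to monitor cAMP dynamics in mammalian cells.
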