Features (pLannotate 1.2.2; 7 found; start..end, strand, type, name):
     80..668     +  rep_origin     ori: high-copy-number ColE1/pMB1/pBR322/pUC origin of replication
    783..1214    +  CDS            VN155(I152L) (fragment): improved N-terminal fragment of mVenus for use in bimolecular fluorescence complementation (BiFC) (Kodama and Hu, 2010)
   1236..1715    +  CDS            Rapgef3 (fragment): RPGF3_MOUSE - Also known as Epac, Epac1. Experimental evidence at protein level: Swiss-Prot protein existence level 1. Guanine nucleotide exchange factor (GEF) for RAP1A and RAP2A small GTPases that is activated by binding cAMP. Through simultaneous binding of PDE3B to RAPGEF3 and PIK3R6 is assembled in a signaling complex in which it activates the PI3K gamma complex and which is involved in angiogenesis. Plays a role in the modulation of the cAMP- induced dynamic control of endothelial barrier function through a pathway that is independent on Rho-mediated signaling. Required for the actin rea
   1719..2000    +  CDS            Sapphire (fragment): Sapphire is a basic (constitutively fluorescent) long stokes shift fluorescent protein published in 1998, derived from Aequorea victoria. It is reported to be a rapidly-maturing weak dimer with low acid sensitivity.
   2020..2054    -  terminator     lambda t0 terminator: minimal transcription terminator from phage lambda (Scholtissek and Grosse, 1987)
   2128..2784    -  CDS            cat: CAT_ECOLX - Experimental evidence at protein level: Swiss-Prot protein existence level 1. This enzyme is an effector of chloramphenicol resistance in bacteria. From Escherichia coli. This protein is used as a marker in many commonly used cloning vectors, such as pACYC184.
   2785..2882    -  promoter       cat promoter: promoter of the E. coli cat gene encoding chloramphenicol acetyltransferase
>Addgene plasmid #123794 | MTK3b_013 | addgene full sequence | sequence record 249117 | Addgene NGS Result
CAATCATGACCAAAATCCCTTAACGTGAGTTTTCGTTCCACTGAGCGTCAGACCCCGTAGAAAAGATCAA
AGGATCTTCTTGAGATCCTTTTTTTCTGCGCGTAATCTGCTGCTTGCAAACAAAAAAACCACCGCTACCA
GCGGTGGTTTGTTTGCCGGATCAAGAGCTACCAACTCTTTTTCCGAAGGTAACTGGCTTCAGCAGAGCGC
AGATACCAAATACTGTTCTTCTAGTGTAGCCGTAGTTAGGCCACCACTTCAAGAACTCTGTAGCACCGCC
TACATACCTCGCTCTGCTAATCCTGTTACCAGTGGCTGCTGCCAGTGGCGATAAGTCGTGTCTTACCGGG
TTGGACTCAAGACGATAGTTACCGGATAAGGCGCAGCGGTCGGGCTGAACGGGGGGTTCGTGCACACAGC
CCAGCTTGGAGCGAACGACCTACACCGAACTGAGATACCTACAGCGTGAGCTATGAGAAAGCGCCACGCT
TCCCGAAGGGAGAAAGGCGGACAGGTATCCGGTAAGCGGCAGGGTCGGAACAGGAGAGCGCACGAGGGAG
CTTCCAGGGGGAAACGCCTGGTATCTTTATAGTCCTGTCGGGTTTCGCCACCTCTGACTTGAGCGTCGAT
TTTTGTGATGCTCGTCAGGGGGGCGGAGCCTATGGAAAAACGCCAGCAACGCGGCCTTTTTACGGTTCCT
GGCCTTTTGCTGGCCTTTTGCTCACATGTTCTTTCCTGCGTTATCCCCTGATTCTGTGGATAACCGTAGT
CGGTCTCATTCTGTGAGCAAGGGCGAGGAGCTGTTCACCGGGGTGGTGCCCATCCTGGTCGAGCTGGACG
GCGACGTAAACGGCCACAAGTTCAGCGTGTCCGGCGAGGGCGAGGGCGATGCCACCTACGGCAAGCTGAC
CCTGAAGTTCATCTGCACCACCGGCAAGCTGCCCGTGCCCTGGCCCACCCTCGTGACCACCTTCGGCTAC
GGCCTGATGTGCTTCGCCCGCTACCCCGACCACATGAAGCAGCACGACTTCTTCAAGTCCGCCATGCCCG
AAGGCTACGTCCAGGAGCGCACCATCTTCTTCAAGGACGACGGCAACTACAAGACCCGCGCCGAGGTGAA
GTTCGAGGGCGACACCCTGGTGAACCGCATCGAGCTGAAGGGCATCGACTTCAAGGAGGACGGCAACATC
CTGGGGCACAAGCTGGAGTACAACCTCCGCGGGGCACTGAAGAAAGAGGAGCTTGTTGAGGCTATGGCCC
TCCTGTCCCAGCGAGGGCCTGATGCCCTACTCACCGTGGCGCTCCGGAAGCCCCCAGGTCAGCGTACGGA
TGAAGAACTGGACCTGATCTTTGAAGAGCTGCTGCATATCAAGGCGGTGGCACACCTTTCTAACTCGGTG
AAGCGGGAACTAGCTGCTGTTCTGCTCTTTGAACCACACAGCAAGGCAGGAACTGTGTTGTTCAGCCAGG
GGGACAAGGGTACCTCGTGGTACATTATCTGGAAGGGATCTGTCAATGTGGTGACCCATGGCAAGGGGCT
GGTGACCACGTTGCACGAGGGAGATGACTTTGGACAGCTGGCTCTGGTGAACGACGCACCTCGGGCAGCC
ACCATCATCCTTCGAGAAAATAACTGTCACTTTCTGCGTGTGGACAAGCAGGACTTCAACCGCATCATCA
AGGATGTGGAAGCAAAAACCATGAGACTGGAAGAAGAATTCAACAGCCACAACGTCTATATCATGGCCGA
CAAGCAGAAGAACGGCATCAAGGTGAACTTCAAGATCCGCCACAACATCGAGGACGGCAGCGTGCAGCTC
GCCGACCACTACCAGCAGAACACCCCCATCGGCGACGGCCCCGTGCTGCTGCCCGACAACCACTACCTGA
GCTACCAGTCCGCCCTGAGCAAAGACCCCAACGAGAAGCGCGATCACATGGTCCTGCTGGAGTTCGTGAC
CGCCGCCGGGATCACTCTCGGCATGGACGAGCTGTACAAGGGATCCTGAGACCAGACCAATAAAAAACGC
CCGGCGGCAACCGAGCGTTCTGAACAAATCCAGATGGAGTTCTGAGGTCATTACTGGATCTATCAACAGG
AGTCCAAGCGAGCTCGATATCAAATTACGCCCCGCCCTGCCACTCATCGCAGTACTGTTGTAATTCATTA
AGCATTCTGCCGACATGGAAGCCATCACAAACGGCATGATGAACCTGAATCGCCAGCGGCATCAGCACCT
TGTCGCCTTGCGTATAATATTTGCCCATGGTGAAAACGGGGGCGAAGAAGTTGTCCATATTGGCCACGTT
TAAATCAAAACTGGTGAAACTCACCCAGGGATTGGCTGAAACGAAAAACATATTCTCAATAAACCCTTTA
GGGAAATAGGCCAGGTTTTCACCGTAACACGCCACATCTTGCGAATATATGTGTAGAAACTGCCGGAAAT
CGTCGTGGTATTCACTCCAGAGCGATGAAAACGTTTCAGTTTGCTCATGGAAAACGGTGTAACAAGGGTG
AACACTATCCCATATCACCAGCTCACCGTCTTTCATTGCCATACGAAATTCCGGATGAGCATTCATCAGG
CGGGCAAGAATGTGAATAAAGGCCGGATAAAACTTGTGCTTATTTTTCTTTACGGTCTTTAAAAAGGCCG
TAATATCCAGCTGAACGGTCTGGTTATAGGTACATTGAGCAACTGACTGAAATGCCTCAAAATGTTCTTT
ACGATGCCATTGGGATATATCAACGGTGGTATATCCAGTGATTTTTTTCTCCATTTTAGCTTCCTTAGCT
CCTGAAAATCTCGATAACTCAAAAAATACGCCCGGTAGTGATCTTATTTCATTATGGTGAAAGTTGGAAC
CTCTTACGTGCCCGAT
